>Addgene plasmid #79258 | pAc5.1B-EGFP-DmeIF4E | depositor full sequence | sequence record 148407 | pAc5.1B-EGFP-DmeIF4E sequence 6818 bps
CTTCAAGGAATTAATTCTATATTCTAAAAACACAAATGATACTTCTAAAAAAAATCATGAATGGCATCAA
CTCTGAATCAAATCTTTGCAGATGCACCTACTTCTCATTTCCACTGTCACATCATTTTTCCAGATCTCGC
TGCCTGTTATGTGGCCCACAAACCAAGACACGTTTTATGGCCATTAAAGCTGGCTGATCGTCGCCAAACA
CCAAATACATATCAATATGTACATTCGAGAAAGAAGCGATCAAAGAAGCGTCTTCGGGCGAGTAGGAGAA
TGCGGAGGAGAAGGAGAACGAGCTGATCTAGTATCTCTCCACAATCCAATGCCAACTGACCAACTGGCCA
TATTCGGAGCAATTTGAAGCCAATTTCCATCGCCTGGCGATCGCTCCATTCTTGGCTATATGTTTTTCAC
CGTTCCCGGGGCCATTTTCAAAGACTCGTCGGTAAGATAAGATTGTGTCACTCGCTGTCTCTCTTCATTT
GTCGAAGAATGCTGAGGAATTTCGCGATGACGTCGGCGAGTATTTTGAAGAATGAGAATAATTTGTATTT
ATACGAAAATCAGTTAGTGGAATTTTCTACAAAAACATGTTATCTATAGATAATTTTGTTGCAAAATATG
TTGACTATGACAAAGATTGTATGTATATACCTTTAATGTATTCTCATTTTCTTATGTATTTATAATGGCA
ATGATGATACTGATGATATTTTAAGATGATGCCAGACCACAGGCTGATTTCTGCGTCTTTTGCCGAACGC
AGTGCATGTGCGGTTGTTGTTTTTTGGAATAGTTTCAATTTTCGGACTGTCCGCTTTGATTTCAGTTTCT
TGGCTTATTCAAAAAGCAAAGTAAAGCCAAAAAAGCGAGATGGCAATACCAAATGCGGCAAAACGGTAGT
GGAAGGAAAGGGGTGCGGGGCAGCGGAAGGAAGGGTGGGGCGGGGCGTGGCGGGGTCTGTGGCTGGGCGC
GACGTCACCGACGTTGGAGCCACTCCTTTGACCATGTGTGCGTGTGTGTATTATTCGTGTCTCGCCACTC
GCCGGTTGTTTTTTTCTTTTTATCTCGCTCTCTCTAGCGCCATCTCGTACGCATGCTCAACGCACCGCAT
GTTGCCGTGTCCTTTATGCGTCATTTTGGCTCGAAATAGGCAATTATTTAAACAAAGATTAGTCAACGAA
AACGCTAAAATAAATAAGTCTACAATATGGTTACTTATTGCCATGTGTGTGCAGCCAACGATAGCAACAA
AAGCAACAACACAGTGGCTTTCCCTCTTTCACTTTTTGTTTGCAAGCGCGTGCGAGCAAGACGGCACGAC
CGGCAAACGCAATTACGCTGACAAAGAGCAGACGAAGTTTTGGCCGAAAAACATCAAGGCGCCTGATACG
AATGCATTTGCAATAACAATTGCGATATTTAATATTGTTTATGAAGCTGTTTGACTTCAAAACACACAAA
AAAAAAAATAAAACAAATTATTTGAAAGAGAATTAGGAATCGGACAGCTTATCGTTACGGGCTAACAGCA
CACCGAGACGAAATAGCTTACCTGACGTCACAGCCTCTGGAAGAACTGCCGCCAAGCAGAGAGAGAGAGA
AAAAGAGGGAGAGCAGCTTAGACCGCATGTGCTTGTGTGTGAGGCGTCTCTCTCTTCGTCTCCTGTTTGC
GCAAACGCATAGACTGCACTGAGAAAATCGATTACCTATTTTTTATGAATGAATATTTGCACTATTACTA
TTCAAAACTATTAAGATAGCAATCACATTCAATAGCCAAATACTATACCACCTGAGCGATGCAACGAAAT
GATCAATTTGAGCAAAAATGCTGCATATTTAGGACGGCATCATTATAGAAATGCTTCTTGCTGTGTACTT
TTCTCTCGTCTGGCAGCTGTTTCGCCGTTATTGTTAAAACCGGCTTAAGTTAGGTGTGTTTTCTACGACT
AGTGATGCCCCTACTAGAAGATGTGTGTTGCACAAATGTCCCTGAATAACCAATTTGAAGTGCAGATAGC
AGTAAACGTAAGCTAATATGAATATTATTTAACTGTAATGTTTTAATATCGCTGGACATTACTAATAAAC
CCACTATAAACACATGTACATATGTATGTTTTGGCATACAATGAGTAGTTGGGGAAAAAATGTGTAAAAG
CACCGTGACCATCACAGCATAAAGATAACCAGCTGAAGTATCGAATATGAGTAACCCCCAAATTGAATCA
CATGCCGCAACTGATAGGACCCATGGAAGTACACTCTTCATGGCGATATACAAGACACACACAAGCACGA
ACACCCAGTTGCGGAGGAAATTCTCCGTAAATGAAAACCCAATCGGCGAACAATTCATACCCATATATGG
TAAAAGTTTTGAACGCGACTTGAGAGCGGAGAGCATTGCGGCTGATAAGGTTTTAGCGCTAAGCGGGCTT
TATAAAACGGGCTGCGGGACCAGTTTTCATATCACTACCGTTTGAGTTCTTGTGCTGTGTGGATACTCCT
CCCGACACAAAGCCGCTCCATCAGCCAGCAGTCGTCTAATCCAGAGACCCCGGATCGGGGTACCAACATG
GTGAGCAAGGGCGAGGAGCTGTTCACCGGGGTGGTGCCCATCCTGGTCGAGCTGGACGGCGACGTAAACG
GCCACAAGTTCAGCGTGTCCGGCGAGGGCGAGGGCGATGCCACCTACGGCAAGCTGACCCTGAAGTTCAT
CTGCACCACCGGCAAGCTGCCCGTGCCCTGGCCCACCCTCGTGACCACCCTGACCTACGGCGTGCAGTGC
TTCAGCCGCTACCCCGACCACATGAAGCAGCACGACTTCTTCAAGTCCGCCATGCCCGAAGGCTACGTCC
AGGAGCGCACCATCTTCTTCAAGGACGACGGCAACTACAAGACCCGCGCCGAGGTGAAGTTCGAGGGCGA
CACCCTGGTGAACCGCATCGAGCTGAAGGGCATCGACTTCAAGGAGGACGGCAACATCCTGGGGCACAAG
CTGGAGTACAACTACAACAGCCACAACGTCTATATCATGGCCGACAAGCAGAAGAACGGCATCAAGGTGA
ACTTCAAGATCCGCCACAACATCGAGGACGGCAGCGTGCAGCTCGCCGACCACTACCAGCAGAACACCCC
CATCGGCGACGGCCCCGTGCTGCTGCCCGACAACCACTACCTGAGCACCCAGTCCGCCCTGAGCAAAGAC
CCCAACGAGAAGCGCGATCACATGGTCCTGCTGGAGTTCGTGACCGCCGCCGGGATCACTCTCGGCATGG
ACGAGCTGTACAAGCCAAGCTTGAATTCTATGGTAGTGTTGGAGACGGAGAAGACCAGCGCCCCCAGCAC
CGAGCAGGGTCGTCCGGAACCACCAACTTCGGCTGCAGCGCCCGCCGAGGCTAAGGATGTCAAGCCCAAG
GAGGACCCACAGGAGACTGGTGAACCAGCAGGCAACACTGCAACCACTACTGCTCCTGCCGGCGACGATG
CTGTGCGCACCGAGCATTTATACAAACACCCGCTCATGAATGTCTGGACGCTGTGGTACCTTGAAAACGA
TCGGTCCAAGTCCTGGGAGGACATGCAAAACGAGATCACCAGCTTCGATACCGTCGAGGACTTCTGGAGC
CTATACAACCACATCAAGCCCCCATCAGAGATCAAGCTGGGTAGTGACTACTCGCTATTCAAGAAGAACA
TTCGTCCCATGTGGGAGGATGCAGCCAACAAACAGGGCGGTCGTTGGGTCATTACCCTTAACAAAAGCTC
CAAGACCGATCTGGATAACCTATGGCTCGATGTGCTGCTCTGCCTGATTGGTGAGGCCTTCGATCACTCT
GATCAGATCTGCGGCGCTGTTATAAACATTCGCGGCAAGAGCAACAAGATATCCATCTGGACTGCCGACG
GAAACAACGAGGAAGCTGCCCTTGAGATTGGTCACAAGCTGCGCGATGCCCTGCGTCTGGGACGCAACAA
CTCGCTGCAGTATCAGTTGCACAAGGACACGATGGTCAAGCAGGGCTCCAACGTGAAATCGATCTACACT
TTGTAGGGCGGCCGCTCGAGTCTAGAGGGCCCGCGGTTCGAAGGTAAGCCTATCCCTAACCCTCTCCTCG
GTCTCGATTCTACGCGTACCGGTCATCATCACCATCACCATTGAGTTTAAACCCGCTGATCAGCCTCGAC
TGTGCCTTCTAAGGCCTGAGCTCGCTGATCAGCCTCGATCGAGGATCCAGACATGATAAGATACATTGAT
GAGTTTGGACAAACCACAACTAGAATGCAGTGAAAAAAATGCTTTATTTGTGAAATTTGTGATGCTATTG
CTTTATTTGTAACCATTATAAGCTGCAATAAACAAGTTAACAACAACAATTGCATTCATTTTATGTTTCA
GGTTCAGGGGGAGGTGTGGGAGGTTTTTTAAAGCAAGTAAAACCTCTACAAATGTGGTATGGCTGATTAT
GATCAGTCGACCGATGCCCTTGAGAGCCTTCAACCCAGTCAGCTCCTTCCGGTGGGCGCGGGGCATGACT
ATCGTCGCCGCACTTATGACTGTCTTCTTTATCATGCAACTCGTAGGACAGGTGCCGGCAGCGCTCTGGG
TCATTTTCGGCGAGGACCGCTTTCGCTGGAGCGCGACGATGATCGGCCTGTCGCTTGCGGTATTCGGAAT
CTTGCACGCCCTCGCTCAAGCCTTCGTCACTGGTCCCGCCACCAAACGTTTCGGCGAGAAGCAGGCCATT
ATCGCCGGCATGGCGGCCGACGCGCTGGGCTACGTCTTGCTGGCGTTCGCGACGCGAGGCTGGATGGCCT
TCCCCATTATGATTCTTCTCGCTTCCGGCGGCATCGGGATGCCCGCGTTGCAGGCCATGCTGTCCAGGCA
GGTAGATGACGACCATCAGGGACAGCTTCAAGGATCGCTCGCGGCTCTTACCAGCCAGCAAAAGGCCAGG
AACCGTAAAAAGGCCGCGTTGCTGGCGTTTTTCCATAGGCTCCGCCCCCCTGACGAGCATCACAAAAATC
GACGCTCAAGTCAGAGGTGGCGAAACCCGACAGGACTATAAAGATACCAGGCGTTTCCCCCTGGAAGCTC
CCTCGTGCGCTCTCCTGTTCCGACCCTGCCGCTTACCGGATACCTGTCCGCCTTTCTCCCTTCGGGAAGC
GTGGCGCTTTCTCAATGCTCACGCTGTAGGTATCTCAGTTCGGTGTAGGTCGTTCGCTCCAAGCTGGGCT
GTGTGCACGAACCCCCCGTTCAGCCCGACCGCTGCGCCTTATCCGGTAACTATCGTCTTGAGTCCAACCC
GGTAAGACACGACTTATCGCCACTGGCAGCAGCCACTGGTAACAGGATTAGCAGAGCGAGGTATGTAGGC
GGTGCTACAGAGTTCTTGAAGTGGTGGCCTAACTACGGCTACACTAGAAGGACAGTATTTGGTATCTGCG
CTCTGCTGAAGCCAGTTACCTTCGGAAAAAGAGTTGGTAGCTCTTGATCCGGCAAACAAACCACCGCTGG
TAGCGGTGGTTTTTTTGTTTGCAAGCAGCAGATTACGCGCAGAAAAAAAGGATCTCAAGAAGATCCTTTG
ATCTTTTCTACGGGGTCTGACGCTCAGTGGAACGAAAACTCACGTTAAGGGATTTTGGTCATGAGATTAT
CAAAAAGGATCTTCACCTAGATCCTTTTAAATTAAAAATGAAGTTTTAAATCAATCTAAAGTATATATGA
GTAAACTTGGTCTGACAGTTACCAATGCTTAATCAGTGAGGCACCTATCTCAGCGATCTGTCTATTTCGT
TCATCCATAGTTGCCTGACTCCCCGTCGTGTAGATAACTACGATACGGGAGGGCTTACCATCTGGCCCCA
GTGCTGCAATGATACCGCGAGACCCACGCTCACCGGCTCCAGATTTATCAGCAATAAACCAGCCAGCCGG
AAGGGCCGAGCGCAGAAGTGGTCCTGCAACTTTATCCGCCTCCATCCAGTCTATTAATTGTTGCCGGGAA
GCTAGAGTAAGTAGTTCGCCAGTTAATAGTTTGCGCAACGTTGTTGCCATTGCTGCAGGCATCGTGGTGT
CACGCTCGTCGTTTGGTATGGCTTCATTCAGCTCCGGTTCCCAACGATCAAGGCGAGTTACATGATCCCC
CATGTTGTGCAAAAAAGCGGTTAGCTCCTTCGGTCCTCCGATCGTTGTCAGAAGTAAGTTGGCCGCAGTG
TTATCACTCATGGTTATGGCAGCACTGCATAATTCTCTTACTGTCATGCCATCCGTAAGATGCTTTTCTG
TGACTGGTGAGTACTCAACCAAGTCATTCTGAGAATAGTGTATGCGGCGACCGAGTTGCTCTTGCCCGGC
GTCAACACGGGATAATACCGCGCCACATAGCAGAACTTTAAAAGTGCTCATCATTGGAAAACGTTCTTCG
GGGCGAAAACTCTCAAGGATCTTACCGCTGTTGAGATCCAGTTCGATGTAACCCACTCGTGCACCCAACT
GATCTTCAGCATCTTTTACTTTCACCAGCGTTTCTGGGTGAGCAAAAACAGGAAGGCAAAATGCCGCAAA
AAAGGGAATAAGGGCGACACGGAAATGTTGAATACTCATACTCTTCCTTTTTCAATATTATTGAAGCATT
TATCAGGGTTATTGTCTCATGAGCGGATACATATTTGAATGTATTTAGAAAAATAAACAAATAGGGGTTC
CGCGCACATTTCCCCGAAAAGTGCCACCTGACGTCTAAGAAACCATTATTATCATGACATTAACCTATAA
AAATAGGCGTATCACGAGGCCCTTTCGT
Features (pLannotate 1.2.2; 10 found; start..end, strand, type, name):
     56..2568    +  promoter       Ac5 promoter: Drosophila melanogaster actin 5C promoter
   2588..3304    +  CDS            EGFP: EGFP is a basic (constitutively fluorescent) green fluorescent protein published in 1996, derived from Aequorea victoria. It is reported to be a rapidly-maturing weak dimer with moderate acid sensitivity.
   3341..4063    +  CDS            eIF4E1 (fragment): IF4E_DROME - Also known as eIF-4E From Drosophila melanogaster (Fruit fly).
   4103..4144    +  CDS            V5 tag: epitope tag from simian virus 5
   4244..4378    -  polyA_signal   SV40 poly(A) signal: SV40 polyadenylation signal
   4401..4485    -  CDS            large T antigen (fragment): large T antigen from SV40 (simian virus 40)
   4486..4956    +  CDS            TcR (fragment): tetracycline efflux protein; tet; confers resistance to tetracycline
   5000..5588    -  rep_origin     ori: high-copy-number ColE1/pMB1/pBR322/pUC origin of replication
   5759..6619    -  CDS            AmpR: β-lactamase; bla; confers resistance to ampicillin, carbenicillin, and related antibiotics
   6620..6724    -  promoter       AmpR promoter: bla
