[The description below was written by a language model from this plasmid's Addgene catalogue record and pLannotate feature annotations shown in this document.]
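Description:
pAc5.1B-EGFP-DmeIF4E is a Drosophila cell expression plasmid built on pAc5.1B-EGFP, a derivative of the Invitrogen pAc5.1 vector that carries an EGFP coding sequence upstream of the cloning site. It is intended for transfection into Schneider 2 (S2) cells. In bacteria it is maintained through a ColE1/pUC-type origin and selected with ampicillin via the β-lactamase gene and its native promoter. The catalogue lists it as low copy, although the annotated origin is of the type usually described as high copy. No marker for selection in insect cells is annotated, which fits use in transient transfection or co-transfection.

The payload is the D. melanogaster cap-binding translation initiation factor eIF4E (eIF4E1, CG4035), cloned between EcoRI and NotI sites, both of which are retained, so that it is fused to the C terminus of EGFP. Transcription is driven by the strong constitutive actin 5C (Ac5) promoter and terminated by an SV40 polyadenylation signal. A V5 epitope sequence from the backbone lies just downstream of the insert, but the record does not say whether it is in frame or preceded by the insert's stop codon; only the N-terminal EGFP tag is listed. Short annotated fragments of SV40 large T antigen and a tetracycline resistance gene appear to be nonfunctional backbone remnants.

The catalogued total size (6089 bp) does not match the backbone size plus the 747 bp insert, whereas the depositor's full sequence of 6818 nt does. The construct produces fluorescent, GFP-tagged eIF4E in S2 cells, suitable for localisation or GFP-based pulldown experiments. It was deposited with a study of how GW182 proteins affect PABP association with miRNA-silenced targets.
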