Addgene plasmid #79258: pAc5.1B-EGFP-DmeIF4E
Purpose: Expresses EGFP-tagged DmeIF4E in S2 cells
Depositing lab: Elisa Izaurralde. Depositing organization: Max Planck Institute for Developmental Biology. Publication: GW182 proteins cause PABP dissociation from silenced miRNA targets in the absence of deadenylation. Zekri L, Kuzuoglu-Ozturk D, Izaurralde E. EMBO J. 2013 Apr 3;32(7):1052-65. doi: 10.1038/emboj.2013.44. Epub 2013 Mar 5. PubMed 23463101.
Backbone
  Vector backbone: pAc5.1B-EGFP
  Backbone manufacturer: Invitrogen
  Backbone size w/o insert (bp): 6071
  Total vector size (bp): 6089
  Vector type: Schneider 2 cell Expression
Growth in bacteria
  Bacterial resistance: Ampicillin, 100 μg/mL
  Growth temperature: 37°C
  Growth strain: DH5alpha
  Copy number: Low Copy
Gene/Insert
  Gene/Insert name: eIF4E (alt name: eukaryotic initiation factor 4E)
  Species: D. melanogaster (fly)
  Insert size (bp): 747
  GenBank ID: NM_168333
  Entrez Gene: eIF4E1 (a.k.a. Dmel_CG4035, 0260/09, 0587/11, 0589/11, 0919/12, 1004/13, 2, 7238, CBP, CG4035, CT13384, CT39424, CT39426, D-eIF4E, Dmel\CG4035, EIF4E, Eif4E, Eif4e, IF4E, dEif-4e, dEif4e, deIF-4E, deIF4E, eIF 4E, eIF-4E, eIF-4E1, eIF-4E2, eIF-4EII, eIF-4e, eIF4E, eIF4E-1, eIF4E-1/2, eIF4E-2, eIF4EI, eIF4e, eif-4E, eif-4e, eif4e, elF4E, l(3)07238, l(3)67Af, l(3)S025007, l(3)S026009, l(3)S058711, l(3)S091912)
  Promoter: Ac5 promoter
  Tag / fusion protein: EGFP (N terminal on backbone)
  Cloning method: Restriction Enzyme; 5′ cloning site EcoRI (not destroyed); 3′ cloning site NotI (not destroyed)
  Sequencing primers: 5′ EGFP-forw; 3′ Bgh rev primer
Terms and licenses: Academic/Nonprofit Terms; Industry Terms: Not Available to Industry
How to cite: pAc5.1B-EGFP-DmeIF4E was a gift from Elisa Izaurralde (Addgene plasmid # 79258 ; http://n2t.net/addgene:79258 ; RRID:Addgene_79258)
