>Addgene plasmid #79258 | pAc5.1B-EGFP-DmeIF4E | addgene partial sequence | sequence record 153053 | EGFP-C 5'-CATGGTCCTGCTGGAGTTCGTG-3'
GACGAGCTGTACAAGCCAAGCTTGAATTCTATGGTAGTGTTGGAGACGGAGAAGACCAGCGCCCCCAGCA
CCGAGCAGGGTCGTCCGGAACCACCAACTTCGGCTGCAGCGCCCGCCGAGGCTAAGGATGTCAAGCCCAA
GGAGGACCCACAGGAGACTGGTGAACCAGCAGGCAACACTGCAACCACTACTGCTCCTGCCGGCGACGAT
GCTGTGCGCACCGAGCATTTATACAAACACCCGCTCATGAATGTCTGGACGCTGTGGTACCTTGAAAACG
ATCGGTCCAAGTCCTGGGAGGACATGCAAAACGAGATCACCAGCTTCGATACCGTCGAGGACTTCTGGAG
CCTATACAACCACATCAAGCCCCCATCAGAGATCAAGCTGGGTAGTGACTACTCGCTATTCAAGAAGAAC
ATTCGTCCCATGTGGGAGGATGCAGCCAACAAACAGGGCGGTCGTTGGGTAATTACCCTTAACAAAAGCT
CCAAGACCGATCTGGATAACCTATGGCTCGATGTGCTGCTCTGCCTGATTGGTGAGGCCTTCGATCACTC
CGATCAGATCTGCGGCGCTGTTATAAACATTCGCGGCAAGAGCAACAAGATATCCATCTGGACTGCCGAC
GGAAACAACGAGGAAGCTGCCCTTGAGATTGGTCACAAGCTGCGCGATGCCTTGCGTCTGGGACGCAACA
ACTCGCTGCAGTATCAGTTGCACAAGGACACGATGGTCAAGCAGGGCTCCAACGTGAAATCGATCTACAC
TTTGTAGGGCGGCCGCTCGAGTCTAGAGGGCCCGCGGTTCGAAGGTAAGCCTATCCCTAACCCTCTCCTC
GGTCTCGATTCTACGCGTACCGGTCATCATCACCATCACCATTGAGTTTAAACCCGCTGATCAGCCTCGA
CTGTGCCTTCTAAGGCCTGAGCTCGCTGATCAGCCTCGATCGAGGATCCAGACATGATAAGATACATTGA
TGAGTTTGGACAAACCACAACTAGAATGCAGTGAAAAAAATGCTTTATTTGT
