>Addgene plasmid #79258 | pAc5.1B-EGFP-DmeIF4E | addgene partial sequence | sequence record 153054 | EBV-rev 5'-GTGGTTTGTCCAAACTCATC-3'
TCGAGGCTGATCAGCGAGCTCAGGCCTTAGAAGGCACAGTCGAGGCTGATCAGCGGGTTTAAACTCAATG
GTGATGGTGATGATGACCGGTACGCGTAGAATCGAGACCGAGGAGAGGGTTAGGGATAGGCTTACCTTCG
AACCGCGGGCCCTCTAGACTCGAGCGGCCGCCCTACAAAGTGTAGATCGATTTCACGTTGGAGCCCTGCT
TGACCATCGTGTCCTTGTGCAACTGATACTGCAGCGAGTTGTTGCGTCCCAGACGCAAGGCATCGCGCAG
CTTGTGACCAATCTCAAGGGCAGCTTCCTCGTTGTTTCCGTCGGCAGTCCAGATGGATATCTTGTTGCTC
TTGCCGCGAATGTTTATAACAGCGCCGCAGATCTGATCGGAGTGATCGAAGGCCTCACCAATCAGGCAGA
GCAGCACATCGAGCCATAGGTTATCCAGATCGGTCTTGGAGCTTTTGTTAAGGGTAATTACCCAACGACC
GCCCTGTTTGTTGGCTGCATCCTCCCACATGGGACGAATGTTCTTCTTGAATAGCGAGTAGTCACTACCC
AGCTTGATCTCTGATGGGGGCTTGATGTGGTTGTATAGGCTCCAGAAGTCCTCGACGGTATCGAAGCTGG
TGATCTCGTTTTGCATGTCCTCCCAGGACTTGGACCGATCGTTTTCAAGGTACCACAGCGTCCAGACATT
CATGAGCGGGTGTTTGTATAAATGCTCGGTGCGCACAGCATCGTCGCCGGCAGGAGCAGTAGTGGTTGCA
GTGTTGCCTGCTGGTTCACCAGTCTCCTGTGGGTCCTCCTTGGGCTTGACATCCTTAGCCTCGGCGGGCG
CTGCAGCCGAAGTTGGTGGTTCCGGACGACCCTGCTCGGTGCTGGGGGCGCTGGTCTTCTCCGTCTCCAA
CACTACCATAGAATTCAAGCTTGGCTTGTACAGCTCGTCCATGCCGAGAGTGATCCCGGCGGCGGTCACG
AACTCCAGCAGG
